Addgene plasmid #34577: pcDNA3.1-3xHA-mASL
Purpose: NOTE: This plasmid contains 1xHA-mASL, not 3xHA-mASL.
Depositing lab: Peter Murray. Depositing organization: St. Jude Children's Research Hospital.
Backbone
  Vector backbone: pcDNA3.1 hygro(+)
  Backbone manufacturer: Invitrogen
  Backbone size w/o insert (bp): 5597
  Vector type: Mammalian Expression
  Selectable markers: Hygromycin
Growth in bacteria
  Bacterial resistance: Ampicillin, 100 μg/mL
  Growth temperature: 37°C
  Growth strain: DH5alpha
  Copy number: High Copy
Gene/Insert
  Gene/Insert name: ASL
  Species: M. musculus (mouse)
  Entrez Gene: Asl (a.k.a. 2510006M18Rik, ASAL)
  Promoter: CMV
  Tag / fusion protein: 1xHA (N terminal on insert)
  Cloning method: Restriction Enzyme; 5′ cloning site none (unknown if destroyed); 3′ cloning site none (unknown if destroyed)
  Sequencing primers: 5′ T7 forward
Terms and licenses: Academic/Nonprofit Terms; Industry Terms: Not Available to Industry
How to cite: pcDNA3.1-3xHA-mASL was a gift from Peter Murray (Addgene plasmid # 34577 ; http://n2t.net/addgene:34577 ; RRID:Addgene_34577)
