[The description below was written by a language model from this plasmid's Addgene catalogue record and pLannotate feature annotations shown in this document.]
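Description:
pcDNA3.1-3xHA-mASL is a mammalian expression plasmid built on the Invitrogen pcDNA3.1 hygro(+) backbone and carrying the mouse Asl coding sequence, which encodes argininosuccinate lyase. Despite the name, the repository entry explicitly notes that the insert carries a single N-terminal HA epitope rather than three copies. The HA tag itself is not called out in the automated feature table, though there is unannotated sequence between the T7 promoter and the start of the Asl match where it would be expected to lie. The sequenced record is 7,026 nt. The cloning sites used for the insert are not recorded.

Expression of the tagged protein is driven by the human cytomegalovirus immediate early enhancer and promoter, and transcripts are terminated by the bovine growth hormone polyadenylation signal. A T7 promoter sits just upstream of the insert, serving as a sequencing primer site and potentially allowing in vitro transcription. A separate cassette, consisting of the SV40 enhancer/early promoter, the hygromycin phosphotransferase gene and the SV40 poly(A) signal, permits hygromycin selection of stably transfected mammalian cells. In E. coli the plasmid is maintained at high copy through a ColE1/pUC-type origin and selected with ampicillin via β-lactamase, and an f1 origin is also present. The short annotated fragments (ble, lacI, bom, a truncated HIV-1 LTR match and a small SV40 promoter piece) appear to be backbone remnants or partial similarity hits rather than functional elements.

The record does not state a specific experimental purpose, but the design suits transient or stable expression of HA-tagged mouse ASL in mammalian cells, with detection or immunoprecipitation through the HA epitope.
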