Features (pLannotate 1.2.2; 20 found; start..end, strand, type, name):
      1..429     +  rep_origin     f1 ori (sequence partly withheld): f1 bacteriophage origin of replication; arrow indicates direction of (+) strand synthesis
    443..772     +  promoter       SV40 promoter: SV40 enhancer and early promoter
    821..1846    +  CDS            HygR: aminoglycoside phosphotransferase from E. coli; aph(4)-Ia; confers resistance to hygromycin
   1856..1981    +  CDS            ble (fragment): BLE_KLEPN - Experimental evidence at protein level: Swiss-Prot protein existence level 1. Binding protein with a strong affinity to the bleomycin family of antibiotics. Binds to CL990; an antimitotic-antibiotic compound. From Klebsiella pneumoniae.
   1976..2097    +  polyA_signal   SV40 poly(A) signal: SV40 polyadenylation signal
   2170..2186    -  protein_bind   lac operator: The lac repressor binds to the lac operator to inhibit transcription in E. coli. This inhibition can be relieved by adding lactose or isopropyl-β-D-thiogalactopyranoside (IPTG). lac repressor encoded by lacI
   2194..2224    -  promoter       lac promoter: promoter for the E. coli lac operon
   2239..2260    -  protein_bind   CAP binding site: CAP binding activates transcription in the presence of cAMP. E. coli catabolite activator protein
   2273..2365    -  CDS            lacI (fragment): lac repressor; lacI; The lac repressor binds to the lac operator to inhibit transcription in E. coli. This inhibition can be relieved by adding lactose or isopropyl-β-D-thiogalactopyranoside (IPTG).
   2548..3136    -  rep_origin     ori: high-copy-number ColE1/pMB1/pBR322/pUC origin of replication
   3307..4167    -  CDS            AmpR: β-lactamase; bla; confers resistance to ampicillin, carbenicillin, and related antibiotics
   4168..4272    -  promoter       AmpR promoter: bla
   4331..4383    -  misc_feature   bom (fragment): basis of mobility region from pBR322
   4538..4917    +  enhancer       CMV enhancer: human cytomegalovirus immediate early enhancer
   4918..5121    +  promoter       CMV promoter: human cytomegalovirus (CMV) immediate early promoter
   5117..5150    +  LTR            5' LTR (truncated) (fragment): truncated 5' long terminal repeat (LTR) from HIV-1
   5166..5184    +  promoter       T7 promoter: promoter for bacteriophage T7 RNA polymerase
   5322..6710    +  CDS            Asl: ARLY_MOUSE - Experimental evidence at protein level: Swiss-Prot protein existence level 1. From Mus musculus (Mouse).
   6757..6981    +  polyA_signal   bGH poly(A) signal: bovine growth hormone polyadenylation signal
   6985..7006    +  promoter       SV40 promoter (fragment): SV40 enhancer and early promoter
>Addgene plasmid #34577 | pcDNA3.1-3xHA-mASL | addgene full sequence | sequence record 265171 | Addgene NGS Result
[124 nt withheld, positions 1-124]
C
[91 nt withheld, positions 126-216]
A
[49 nt withheld, positions 218-266]
CCTTTGACGTTGGAGTCCACGTTCTTT
[37 nt withheld, positions 294-330]
ACCCTATCTCGGTCTATTCTTTTGATTTATAAGGGATTTTGCCGATTTCGGCCTATTGGTTAAAAAATGA
GCTGATTTAACAAAAATTTAACGCGAATTAATTCTGTGGAATGTGTGTCAGTTAGGGTGTGGAAAGTCCC
CAGGCTCCCCAGCAGGCAGAAGTATGCAAAGCATGCATCTCAATTAGTCAGCAACCAGGTGTGGAAAGTC
CCCAGGCTCCCCAGCAGGCAGAAGTATGCAAAGCATGCATCTCAATTAGTCAGCAACCATAGTCCCGCCC
CTAACTCCGCCCATCCCGCCCCTAACTCCGCCCAGTTCCGCCCATTCTCCGCCCCATGGCTGACTAATTT
TTTTTATTTATGCAGAGGCCGAGGCCGCCTCTGCCTCTGAGCTATTCCAGAAGTAGTGAGGAGGCTTTTT
TGGAGGCCTAGGCTTTTGCAAAAAGCTCCCGGGAGCTTGTATATCCATTTTCGGATCTGATCAGCACGTG
ATGAAAAAGCCTGAACTCACCGCGACGTCTGTCGAGAAGTTTCTGATCGAAAAGTTCGACAGCGTCTCCG
ACCTGATGCAGCTCTCGGAGGGCGAAGAATCTCGTGCTTTCAGCTTCGATGTAGGAGGGCGTGGATATGT
CCTGCGGGTAAATAGCTGCGCCGATGGTTTCTACAAAGATCGTTATGTTTATCGGCACTTTGCATCGGCC
GCGCTCCCGATTCCGGAAGTGCTTGACATTGGGGAATTCAGCGAGAGCCTGACCTATTGCATCTCCCGCC
GTGCACAGGGTGTCACGTTGCAAGACCTGCCTGAAACCGAACTGCCCGCTGTTCTGCAGCCGGTCGCGGA
GGCCATGGATGCGATCGCTGCGGCCGATCTTAGCCAGACGAGCGGGTTCGGCCCATTCGGACCGCAAGGA
ATCGGTCAATACACTACATGGCGTGATTTCATATGCGCGATTGCTGATCCCCATGTGTATCACTGGCAAA
CTGTGATGGACGACACCGTCAGTGCGTCCGTCGCGCAGGCTCTCGATGAGCTGATGCTTTGGGCCGAGGA
CTGCCCCGAAGTCCGGCACCTCGTGCACGCGGATTTCGGCTCCAACAATGTCCTGACGGACAATGGCCGC
ATAACAGCGGTCATTGACTGGAGCGAGGCGATGTTCGGGGATTCCCAATACGAGGTCGCCAACATCTTCT
TCTGGAGGCCGTGGTTGGCTTGTATGGAGCAGCAGACGCGCTACTTCGAGCGGAGGCATCCGGAGCTTGC
AGGATCGCCGCGGCTCCGGGCGTATATGCTCCGCATTGGTCTTGACCAACTCTATCAGAGCTTGGTTGAC
GGCAATTTCGATGATGCAGCTTGGGCGCAGGGTCGATGCGACGCAATCGTCCGATCCGGAGCCGGGACTG
TCGGGCGTACACAAATCGCCCGCAGAAGCGCGGCCGTCTGGACCGATGGCTGTGTAGAAGTACTCGCCGA
TAGTGGAAACCGACGCCCCAGCACTCGTCCGAGGGCAAAGGAATAGCACGTGCTACGAGATTTCGATTCC
ACCGCCGCCTTCTATGAAAGGTTGGGCTTCGGAATCGTTTTCCGGGACGCCGGCTGGATGATCCTCCAGC
GCGGGGATCTCATGCTGGAGTTCTTCGCCCACCCCAACTTGTTTATTGCAGCTTATAATGGTTACAAATA
AAGCAATAGCATCACAAATTTCACAAATAAAGCATTTTTTTCACTGCATTCTAGTTGTGGTTTGTCCAAA
CTCATCAATGTATCTTATCATGTCTGTATACCGTCGACCTCTAGCTAGAGCTTGGCGTAATCATGGTCAT
AGCTGTTTCCTGTGTGAAATTGTTATCCGCTCACAATTCCACACAACATACGAGCCGGAAGCATAAAGTG
TAAAGCCTGGGGTGCCTAATGAGTGAGCTAACTCACATTAATTGCGTTGCGCTCACTGCCCGCTTTCCAG
TCGGGAAACCTGTCGTGCCAGCTGCATTAATGAATCGGCCAACGCGCGGGGAGAGGCGGTTTGCGTATTG
GGCGCTCTTCCGCTTCCTCGCTCACTGACTCGCTGCGCTCGGTCGTTCGGCTGCGGCGAGCGGTATCAGC
TCACTCAAAGGCGGTAATACGGTTATCCACAGAATCAGGGGATAACGCAGGAAAGAACATGTGAGCAAAA
GGCCAGCAAAAGGCCAGGAACCGTAAAAAGGCCGCGTTGCTGGCGTTTTTCCATAGGCTCCGCCCCCCTG
ACGAGCATCACAAAAATCGACGCTCAAGTCAGAGGTGGCGAAACCCGACAGGACTATAAAGATACCAGGC
GTTTCCCCCTGGAAGCTCCCTCGTGCGCTCTCCTGTTCCGACCCTGCCGCTTACCGGATACCTGTCCGCC
TTTCTCCCTTCGGGAAGCGTGGCGCTTTCTCATAGCTCACGCTGTAGGTATCTCAGTTCGGTGTAGGTCG
TTCGCTCCAAGCTGGGCTGTGTGCACGAACCCCCCGTTCAGCCCGACCGCTGCGCCTTATCCGGTAACTA
TCGTCTTGAGTCCAACCCGGTAAGACACGACTTATCGCCACTGGCAGCAGCCACTGGTAACAGGATTAGC
AGAGCGAGGTATGTAGGCGGTGCTACAGAGTTCTTGAAGTGGTGGCCTAACTACGGCTACACTAGAAGAA
CAGTATTTGGTATCTGCGCTCTGCTGAAGCCAGTTACCTTCGGAAAAAGAGTTGGTAGCTCTTGATCCGG
CAAACAAACCACCGCTGGTAGCGGTGGTTTTTTTGTTTGCAAGCAGCAGATTACGCGCAGAAAAAAAGGA
TCTCAAGAAGATCCTTTGATCTTTTCTACGGGGTCTGACGCTCAGTGGAACGAAAACTCACGTTAAGGGA
TTTTGGTCATGAGATTATCAAAAAGGATCTTCACCTAGATCCTTTTAAATTAAAAATGAAGTTTTAAATC
AATCTAAAGTATATATGAGTAAACTTGGTCTGACAGTTACCAATGCTTAATCAGTGAGGCACCTATCTCA
GCGATCTGTCTATTTCGTTCATCCATAGTTGCCTGACTCCCCGTCGTGTAGATAACTACGATACGGGAGG
GCTTACCATCTGGCCCCAGTGCTGCAATGATACCGCGAGACCCACGCTCACCGGCTCCAGATTTATCAGC
AATAAACCAGCCAGCCGGAAGGGCCGAGCGCAGAAGTGGTCCTGCAACTTTATCCGCCTCCATCCAGTCT
ATTAATTGTTGCCGGGAAGCTAGAGTAAGTAGTTCGCCAGTTAATAGTTTGCGCAACGTTGTTGCCATTG
CTACAGGCATCGTGGTGTCACGCTCGTCGTTTGGTATGGCTTCATTCAGCTCCGGTTCCCAACGATCAAG
GCGAGTTACATGATCCCCCATGTTGTGCAAAAAAGCGGTTAGCTCCTTCGGTCCTCCGATCGTTGTCAGA
AGTAAGTTGGCCGCAGTGTTATCACTCATGGTTATGGCAGCACTGCATAATTCTCTTACTGTCATGCCAT
CCGTAAGATGCTTTTCTGTGACTGGTGAGTACTCAACCAAGTCATTCTGAGAATAGTGTATGCGGCGACC
GAGTTGCTCTTGCCCGGCGTCAATACGGGATAATACCGCGCCACATAGCAGAACTTTAAAAGTGCTCATC
ATTGGAAAACGTTCTTCGGGGCGAAAACTCTCAAGGATCTTACCGCTGTTGAGATCCAGTTCGATGTAAC
CCACTCGTGCACCCAACTGATCTTCAGCATCTTTTACTTTCACCAGCGTTTCTGGGTGAGCAAAAACAGG
AAGGCAAAATGCCGCAAAAAAGGGAATAAGGGCGACACGGAAATGTTGAATACTCATACTCTTCCTTTTT
CAATATTATTGAAGCATTTATCAGGGTTATTGTCTCATGAGCGGATACATATTTGAATGTATTTAGAAAA
ATAAACAAATAGGGGTTCCGCGCACATTTCCCCGAAAAGTGCCACCTGACGTCGACGGATCGGGAGATCT
CCCGATCCCCTATGGTGCACTCTCAGTACAATCTGCTCTGATGCCGCATAGTTAAGCCAGTATCTGCTCC
CTGCTTGTGTGTTGGAGGTCGCTGAGTAGTGCGCGAGCAAAATTTAAGCTACAACAAGGCAAGGCTTGAC
CGACAATTGCATGAAGAATCTGCTTAGGGTTAGGCGTTTTGCGCTGCTTCGCGATGTACGGGCCAGATAT
ACGCGTTGACATTGATTATTGACTAGTTATTAATAGTAATCAATTACGGGGTCATTAGTTCATAGCCCAT
ATATGGAGTTCCGCGTTACATAACTTACGGTAAATGGCCCGCCTGGCTGACCGCCCAACGACCCCCGCCC
ATTGACGTCAATAATGACGTATGTTCCCATAGTAACGCCAATAGGGACTTTCCATTGACGTCAATGGGTG
GAGTATTTACGGTAAACTGCCCACTTGGCAGTACATCAAGTGTATCATATGCCAAGTACGCCCCCTATTG
ACGTCAATGACGGTAAATGGCCCGCCTGGCATTATGCCCAGTACATGACCTTATGGGACTTTCCTACTTG
GCAGTACATCTACGTATTAGTCATCGCTATTACCATGGTGATGCGGTTTTGGCAGTACATCAATGGGCGT
GGATAGCGGTTTGACTCACGGGGATTTCCAAGTCTCCACCCCATTGACGTCAATGGGAGTTTGTTTTGGC
ACCAAAATCAACGGGACTTTCCAAAATGTCGTAACAACTCCGCCCCATTGACGCAAATGGGCGGTAGGCG
TGTACGGTGGGAGGTCTATATAAGCAGAGCTCTCTGGCTAACTAGAGAACCCACTGCTTACTGGCTTATC
GAAATTAATACGACTCACTATAGGGAGACCCAAGCTGGCTAGCGTTTAAACTTAAGCTTGGTACCGAGCT
CGGATCCACTAGTCCAGTGTGGTGGAATTCTGCAGATATCCAGCACAGTGGCGGCCGCACCATGTACCCT
TACGACGTACCTGACTACGCAGCATCAGAGAGCGGGAAGCTATGGGGTGGCCGGTTTGTGGGTGCTGTCG
ACCCCATCATGGAGAAGTTCAACTCATCTATCTCCTATGACCGGCATCTGTGGAATGTGGATGTGCAGGG
GAGCAAGGCCTACAGCAGGGGCCTGGAGAAGGCGGGGCTTCTCACCAAAGCCGAGATGCAGCAGATACTG
CAAGGGTTGGACAAGGTTGCTGAAGAGTGGGCCCAAGGCACCTTCAAATTACATCCTAATGATGAAGACA
TCCACACAGCCAACGAGCGGCGCCTGAAGGAACTCATCGGTGAAGCTGCAGGGAAGCTACACACAGGACG
AAGTCGCAACGACCAGGTGGTCACGGACCTCAGGCTGTGGATGAGGCAGACCTGCTCAAAACTCTCCGCC
CTCCTCCGGGTGCTCATTGGAACCATGGTCGACCGGGCAGAGGCGGAACGTGATGTCCTCTTCCCAGGGT
ACACACACTTGCAGAGAGCTCAGCCCATTCGCTGGAGCCACTGGATCCTGAGCCACGCTGTTGCGCTGAC
ACGAGATTCAGAGAGACTCTTGGAGGTGCAGAAGCGGATCAATGTCTTGCCACTGGGGAGTGGGGCCATT
GCAGGCAACCCTCTGGGTGTGGACCGGGAGCTACTCCGTGCAGAACTGAACTTTGGGGCCATCACTCTCA
ACAGCATGGATGCCACCAGTGAGAGAGACTTTGTGGCTGAGTTCCTGTTTTGGGCTTCTCTGTGTATGAC
CCACCTCAGCAGGATGGCAGAGGACCTAATTCTCTATGGTACCAAGGAATTCAGCTTTGTGCAACTCTCA
GATGCCTACAGCACCGGAAGCAGCTTGATGCCCCAGAAGAAAAACCCAGACAGCCTGGAGCTGATCCGGA
GCAAGGCGGGCCGAGTGTTTGGACGGTGTGCCGGACTCCTGATGACCCTCAAGGGACTTCCAAGCACCTA
CAACAAGGACTTACAGGAAGACAAGGAGGCTGTGTTTGAAGTGTCTGACACCATGATAGCTGTCCTCCAA
GTGGCCACTGGAGTCATCTCTACATTGCAGATTCATCGTGAGAACATGAAACAGGCGCTCAGCCCTGACA
TGCTGGCCACGGACCTCGCCTACTACCTGGTCCGCAAAGGGATGCCATTCCGCCAGGCCCACGAGGCCTC
AGGGAAAGCTGTGTTCATGGCAGAGACTAAAGGAGTGGCTCTCAACCTGCTGTCGCTACAGGAGCTGCAG
ACCATCAGTCCCCTGTTCTCAGGTGATGTGAGTCACGTGTGGGACTACAGTCACAGCGTGGAACAGTACA
GTGCCTTGGGTGGCACAGCGAAATCCAGTGTCGAATGGCAGATCAGGCAGGTGCGGGCCCTACTGCAAGC
CCAGGAGCCCTAGCTCGAGTCTAGAGGGCCCGTTTAAACCCGCTGATCAGCCTCGACTGTGCCTTCTAGT
TGCCAGCCATCTGTTGTTTGCCCCTCCCCCGTGCCTTCCTTGACCCTGGAAGGTGCCACTCCCACTGTCC
TTTCCTAATAAAATGAGGAAATTGCATCGCATTGTCTGAGTAGGTGTCATTCTATTCTGGGGGGTGGGGT
GGGGCAGGACAGCAAGGGGGAGGATTGGGAAGACAATAGCAGGCATGCTGGGGATGCGGTGGGCTCTATG
GCTTCTGAGGCGGAAAGAACCAGCTGGGGCTCTAGGGGGTATCCCC
