>Addgene plasmid #34577 | pcDNA3.1-3xHA-mASL | addgene partial sequence | sequence record 41689 | CMV-F 5'-CGCAAATGGGCGGTAGGCGTG-3'
GCAGAGCTCTCTGGCTACTAGAGAACCCACTGCTTACTGGCTTATCGAAATTAATACGACTCACTATAGG
GAGACCCAAGCTGGCTAGCGTTTAAACTTAAGCTTGGTACCGAGCTCGGATCCACTAGTCCAGTGTGGTG
GAATTCTGCAGATATCCAGCACAGTGGCGGCCGCACCATGTACCCTTACGACGTACCTGACTACGCAGCA
TCAGAGAGCGGGAAGCTATGGGGTGGCCGGTTTGTGGGTGCTGTCGACCCCATCATGGAGAAGTTCAACT
CATCTATCTCCTATGACCGGCATCTGTGGAATGTGGATGTGCAGGGGAGCAAGGCCTACAGCAGGGGCCT
GGAGAAGGCGGGGCTTCTCACCAAAGCCGAGATGCAGCAGATACTGCAAGGGTTGGACAAGGTTGCTGAA
GAGTGGGCCCAAGGCACCTTCAAATTACATCCTAATGATGAAGACATCCACACAGCCAACGAGCGGCGCC
TGAAGGAACTCATCGGTGAAGCTGCAGGGAAGCTACACACAGGACGAAGTCGCAACGACCAGGTGGTCAC
GGACCTCAGGCTGTGGATGAGGCAGACCTGCTCAAAACTCTCCGCCCTCCTCCGGGTGCTCATTGGAACC
ATGGTCGACCGGGCAGAGGCGGAACGTGATGTCCTCTTCCCAGGGTACACACACTTGCAGAGAGCTCAGC
CCATTCGCTGGAGCCACTGGATCCTGAGCCACGCTGTTGCGCTGACACGAGATTCAGAGAGACTCTTGGA
GGTGCAGAAGCGGATCAATGTCTTGCCACTGGGGAGTGGGGCCATTGCAGGCAACCCTCTGGGTGTGGAC
CGGGAGCTACTCC
